Addgene plasmid #103307: LSB-hsa-miR-193b-3p
Purpose: Used to sense miRNA activity using fluorescence based tools. hsa-miR-193b-3p target in 3' UTR of of mKate. miRNA activity can be measured by the repression of mKate2 relative to EBFP2 fluorescent proteins . Plasmid is inherently unstable; please see Depositor Comments
Depositing lab: Ron Weiss. Depositing organization: Massachusetts Institute of Technology. Publication: A mixed antagonistic/synergistic miRNA repression model enables accurate predictions of multi-input miRNA sensor activity. Gam JJ, Babb J, Weiss R. Nat Commun. 2018 Jun 22;9(1):2430. doi: 10.1038/s41467-018-04575-0. PubMed 29934631.
Backbone
  Vector backbone: Low Sensor Backbone (LSB)
  Vector type: Mammalian Expression, Synthetic Biology
Growth in bacteria
  Bacterial resistance: Ampicillin and Kanamycin, 100 & 50 μg/mL
  Growth temperature: 30°C
  Growth strain: NEB Stable
  Copy number: High Copy
Gene/Insert
  Gene/Insert name: hsa-miR-193b-3p target
  Species: H. sapiens (human)
  Entrez Gene: MIR193B (a.k.a. MIRN193B, mir-193b)
  Promoter: EF-1a
  Cloning method: Gibson Cloning
Terms and licenses: Academic/Nonprofit Terms; Industry Terms: Not Available to Industry
Depositor comments: Please note that this plasmid is inherently unstable due to a repeating poly A element. We recommend performing a diagnostic digest on multiple colonies upon receipt. The depositors would like to note the presence of several discrepancies between the depositor sequence and physical plasmid sequence. In particular, the sequences upstream and downstream of the puromycin coding region have 10 bp insertions which do not affect the ability to perform puromycin selection. The sequences for those regions within the physical plasmids are as follows: Upstream of Puro: GAATTCGACCGCCTGTCTCAAGGTGCCACC; Downstream of Puro: GCTTTGAGACTACGCGTGAATTCACTCCTC.
How to cite: LSB-hsa-miR-193b-3p was a gift from Ron Weiss (Addgene plasmid # 103307 ; http://n2t.net/addgene:103307 ; RRID:Addgene_103307)
