[The description below was written by a language model from this plasmid's Addgene catalogue record and pLannotate feature annotations shown in this document.]
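Description:
LSB-hsa-miR-193b-3p is an 11 kb mammalian expression plasmid built on the Low Sensor Backbone (LSB) and designed as a two-colour fluorescent sensor of microRNA activity. It replicates in E. coli from a high-copy ColE1/pUC-type origin and carries both β-lactamase (ampicillin) and aph(3')-Ia (kanamycin) markers, matching the dual bacterial selection recorded for it. A puromycin N-acetyltransferase gene followed by a rabbit β-globin polyadenylation signal allows puromycin selection in mammalian cells. No dedicated promoter for this gene appears in the feature table.

The payload consists of two parallel transcription units in the same orientation. Each is driven by the human EF-1α core promoter with its intron A and terminated by a β-globin poly(A) signal. The attB4, attB1 and attB2 sites flanking the promoters and coding regions are scars from Gateway-style assembly. The first unit encodes the red fluorescent protein mKate2. According to the record, a target site for human miR-193b-3p sits in its 3' UTR, presumably in the unannotated stretch between the coding sequence and the poly(A) signal, since the target itself is not annotated. The second unit encodes the blue protein EBFP2 without a target and serves as an internal reference for plasmid dose and expression. When miR-193b-3p is active in transfected cells, mKate2 output falls relative to EBFP2, and the red-to-blue ratio gives a per-cell measure of miRNA repression.

The depositor notes that the repeated poly(A) elements make the plasmid inherently unstable. The depositor also reports small discrepancies between the deposited sequence and the physical plasmid, including short insertions flanking the puromycin coding region that do not impair selection.
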