Features (pLannotate 1.2.2; 28 found; start..end, strand, type, name):
     87..675     -  rep_origin     ori: high-copy-number ColE1/pMB1/pBR322/pUC origin of replication
    846..1706    -  CDS            AmpR: β-lactamase; bla; confers resistance to ampicillin, carbenicillin, and related antibiotics
   1707..1778    -  promoter       AmpR promoter: bla
   1857..2456    +  CDS            PuroR: puromycin N-acetyltransferase; pac from Streptomyces alboniger; confers resistance to puromycin
   2461..2541    +  CDS            HBB (fragment): HBB_PONPY - Experimental evidence at transcript level: Swiss-Prot protein existence level 2. Involved in oxygen transport from the lung to the various peripheral tissues. From Pongo pygmaeus (Bornean orangutan).
   2612..2667    +  polyA_signal   β-globin poly(A) signal: rabbit β-globin polyadenylation signal (Gil and Proudfoot, 1987)
   3646..3666    +  protein_bind   attB4: mutant version of attB; core recombination site for the Gateway® BP reaction BP Clonase™
   3734..3945    +  promoter       EF-1α core promoter: core promoter for human elongation factor EF-1α
   3946..4884    +  intron         EF-1α intron A: intron upstream of the start codon of human EF-1α
   4911..4931    +  protein_bind   attB1: mutant version of attB; core recombination site for the Gateway® BP reaction BP Clonase™
   4951..5646    +  CDS            mKate2: mKate2 is a basic (constitutively fluorescent) red fluorescent protein published in 2009, derived from Entacmaea quadricolor. It is reported to be a rapidly-maturing monomer with moderate acid sensitivity.
   5666..5690    -  protein_bind   attB2: mutant version of attB; recombination site for the Gateway® BP reaction BP Clonase™
   5834..5908    +  CDS            HBB (fragment): HBB_PONPY - Experimental evidence at transcript level: Swiss-Prot protein existence level 2. Involved in oxygen transport from the lung to the various peripheral tissues. From Pongo pygmaeus (Bornean orangutan).
   5979..6034    +  polyA_signal   β-globin poly(A) signal: rabbit β-globin polyadenylation signal (Gil and Proudfoot, 1987)
   6418..6443    +  misc_feature   SA: splice acceptor site
   7115..7135    +  protein_bind   attB4: mutant version of attB; core recombination site for the Gateway® BP reaction BP Clonase™
   7203..7414    +  promoter       EF-1α core promoter: core promoter for human elongation factor EF-1α
   7415..8353    +  intron         EF-1α intron A: intron upstream of the start codon of human EF-1α
   8380..8400    +  protein_bind   attB1: mutant version of attB; core recombination site for the Gateway® BP reaction BP Clonase™
   8411..9127    +  CDS            EBFP2: EBFP2 is a basic (constitutively fluorescent) blue fluorescent protein published in 2007, derived from Aequorea victoria. It is reported to be a rapidly-maturing monomer with moderate acid sensitivity.
   9135..9159    -  protein_bind   attB2: mutant version of attB; recombination site for the Gateway® BP reaction BP Clonase™
   9163..9243    +  CDS            HBB (fragment): HBB_PONPY - Experimental evidence at transcript level: Swiss-Prot protein existence level 2. Involved in oxygen transport from the lung to the various peripheral tissues. From Pongo pygmaeus (Bornean orangutan).
   9314..9369    +  polyA_signal   β-globin poly(A) signal: rabbit β-globin polyadenylation signal (Gil and Proudfoot, 1987)
   9752..9774    -  protein_bind   lac operator (fragment): The lac repressor binds to the lac operator to inhibit transcription in E. coli. This inhibition can be relieved by adding lactose or isopropyl-β-D-thiogalactopyranoside (IPTG). lac repressor encoded by lacI
   9778..9808    -  promoter       lac promoter: promoter for the E. coli lac operon
   9823..9844    -  protein_bind   CAP binding site: CAP binding activates transcription in the presence of cAMP. E. coli catabolite activator protein
   9857..9896    -  CDS            lacI (fragment): lac repressor; lacI; The lac repressor binds to the lac operator to inhibit transcription in E. coli. This inhibition can be relieved by adding lactose or isopropyl-β-D-thiogalactopyranoside (IPTG).
  10069..10878   +  CDS            KanR: aminoglycoside phosphotransferase; aph(3')-Ia; confers resistance to kanamycin in bacteria or G418 (Geneticin®) in eukaryotes
>Addgene plasmid #103307 | LSB-hsa-miR-193b-3p | depositor full sequence | sequence record 195663 | Full Sequence
AATTGAGGGGATAACGCAGGAAAGAACATGTGAGCAAAAGGCCAGCAAAAGGCCAGGAACCGTAAAAAGG
CCGCGTTGCTGGCGTTTTTCCATAGGCTCCGCCCCCCTGACGAGCATCACAAAAATCGACGCTCAAGTCA
GAGGTGGCGAAACCCGACAGGACTATAAAGATACCAGGCGTTTCCCCCTGGAAGCTCCCTCGTGCGCTCT
CCTGTTCCGACCCTGCCGCTTACCGGATACCTGTCCGCCTTTCTCCCTTCGGGAAGCGTGGCGCTTTCTC
ATAGCTCACGCTGTAGGTATCTCAGTTCGGTGTAGGTCGTTCGCTCCAAGCTGGGCTGTGTGCACGAACC
CCCCGTTCAGCCCGACCGCTGCGCCTTATCCGGTAACTATCGTCTTGAGTCCAACCCGGTAAGACACGAC
TTATCGCCACTGGCAGCAGCCACTGGTAACAGGATTAGCAGAGCGAGGTATGTAGGCGGTGCTACAGAGT
TCTTGAAGTGGTGGCCTAACTACGGCTACACTAGAAGAACAGTATTTGGTATCTGCGCTCTGCTGAAGCC
AGTTACCTTCGGAAAAAGAGTTGGTAGCTCTTGATCCGGCAAACAAACCACCGCTGGTAGCGGTGGTTTT
TTTGTTTGCAAGCAGCAGATTACGCGCAGAAAAAAAGGATCTCAAGAAGATCCTTTGATCTTTTCTACGG
GGTCTGACGCTCAGTGGAACGAAAACTCACGTTAAGGGATTTTGGTCATGAGATTATCAAAAAGGATCTT
CACCTAGATCCTTTTAAATTAAAAATGAAGTTTTAAATCAATCTAAAGTATATATGAGTAAACTTGGTCT
GACAGTTACCAATGCTTAATCAGTGAGGCACCTATCTCAGCGATCTGTCTATTTCGTTCATCCATAGTTG
CCTGACTCCCCGTCGTGTAGATAACTACGATACGGGAGGGCTTACCATCTGGCCCCAGTGCTGCAATGAT
ACCGCGAGAACCACGCTCACCGGCTCCAGATTTATCAGCAATAAACCAGCCAGCCGGAAGGGCCGAGCGC
AGAAGTGGTCCTGCAACTTTATCCGCCTCCATCCAGTCTATTAATTGTTGCCGGGAAGCTAGAGTAAGTA
GTTCGCCAGTTAATAGTTTGCGCAACGTTGTTGCCATTGCTACAGGCATCGTGGTGTCACGCTCGTCGTT
TGGTATGGCTTCATTCAGCTCCGGTTCCCAACGATCAAGGCGAGTTACATGATCCCCCATGTTGTGCAAA
AAAGCGGTTAGCTCCTTCGGTCCTCCGATCGTTGTCAGAAGTAAGTTGGCCGCAGTGTTATCACTCATGG
TTATGGCAGCACTGCATAATTCTCTTACTGTCATGCCATCCGTAAGATGCTTTTCTGTGACTGGTGAGTA
CTCAACCAAGTCATTCTGAGAATAGTGTATGCGGCGACCGAGTTGCTCTTGCCCGGCGTCAATACGGGAT
AATACCGCGCCACATAGCAGAACTTTAAAAGTGCTCATCATTGGAAAACGTTCTTCGGGGCGAAAACTCT
CAAGGATCTTACCGCTGTTGAGATCCAGTTCGATGTAACCCACTCGTGCACCCAACTGATCTTCAGCATC
TTTTACTTTCACCAGCGTTTCTGGGTGAGCAAAAACAGGAAGGCAAAATGCCGCAAAAAAGGGAATAAGG
GCGACACGGAAATGTTGAATACTCATACTCTTCCTTTTTCAATATTATTGAAGCATTTATCAGGGTTATT
GTCTCATGAGCGGATACATATTTGAATGTAGCTCCGAATTTCTCGAGGGCTTGTCGACGACGGCGGTCTC
CGTCGTCAGGATCATGAATTCGACCCGCCTGCCACCATGACCGAGTACAAGCCCACGGTGCGCCTCGCCA
CCCGCGACGACGTCCCCCGGGCCGTACGCACCCTCGCCGCCGCGTTCGCCGACTACCCCGCCACGCGCCA
CACCGTCGACCCGGACCGCCACATCGAGCGGGTCACCGAGCTGCAAGAACTCTTCCTCACGCGCGTCGGG
CTCGACATCGGCAAGGTGTGGGTCGCGGACGACGGCGCCGCGGTGGCGGTCTGGACCACGCCGGAGAGCG
TCGAAGCGGGGGCGGTGTTCGCCGAGATCGGCCCGCGCATGGCCGAGTTGAGCGGTTCCCGGCTGGCCGC
GCAGCAACAGATGGAAGGCCTCCTGGCGCCGCACCGGCCCAAGGAGCCCGCGTGGTTCCTGGCCACCGTC
GGCGTCTCGCCCGACCACCAGGGCAAGGGTCTGGGCAGCGCCGTCGTGCTCCCCGGAGTGGAGGCGGCCG
AGCGCGCCGGGGTGCCCGCCTTCCTGGAGACATCCGCGCCCCGCAACCTCCCCTTCTACGAGCGGCTCGG
CTTCACCGTCACCGCCGACGTCGAGGTGCCCGAAGGACCGCGCACCTGGTGCATGACCCGCAAGCCCGGT
GCCTGATACGCGTGAATTCACTCCTCAGGTGCAGGCTGCCTATCAGAAGGTGGTGGCTGGTGTGGCCAAT
GCCCTGGCTCACAAATACCACTGAGATCTTTTTCCCTCTGCCAAAAATTATGGGGACATCATGAAGCCCC
TTGAGCATCTGACTTCTGGCTAATAAAGGAAATTTATTTTCATTGCAATAGTGTGTTGGAATTTTTTGTG
TCTCTCACTCGGAAGGACATATGGGAGGGCAAATCATTTAAAACATCAGAATGAGTATTTGGTTTAGAGT
TTGGCAACATATGCCCATATGCTGGCTGCCATGAACAAAGGTTGGCTATAAAGAGGTCATCAGTATATGA
AACAGCCCCCTGCTGTCCATTCCTTATTCCATAGAAAAGCCTTGACTTGAGGTTAGATTTTTTTTATATT
TTGTTTTGTGTTATTTTTTTCTTTAACATCCCTAAAATTTTCCTTACATGTTTTACTAGCCAGATTTTTC
CTCCTCTCCTGACTACTCCCAGTCATAGCTGTCCCTCTTCTCTTATGGAGATCCCTCGACCTGCAGCCCA
AGCTTGAATTCTCTAGAATTACCCTGTTATCCCTATGCTTGGTTTACCGAGCTCTTATTGGTTTTCAAAC
TTCATTGACTGTGCCCAACGCGCCTGGGAGCTCACGGGGACAGCCCCCCCCCAAAGCCCCCAGGGATGTA
ATTACGTCCCTCCCCCGCTAGGGGGCAGCAGCGAGCCGCCCGGGGCTCCGCTCCGGTCCGGCGCTCCCCC
CGCATCCCCGAGCCGGCAGCGTGCGGGGACAGCCCGGGCACGGGGAAGGTGGCACGGGATCGCTTTCCTC
TGAACGCTTCTCGCTGCTCTTTGAGCCTGCAGACACCTGGGGGGATACGGGGAAAAAGCTAGGCTGAAAG
ACCGGTTCTTAGAATGACACGCGCCTGGGAGCTCACGGGGACAGCCCCCCCCCAAAGCCCCCAGGGATGT
AATTACGTCCCTCCCCCGCTAGGGGGCAGCAGCGAGCCGCCCGGGGCTCCGCTCCGGTCCGGCGCTCCCC
CCGCATCCCCGAGCCGGCAGCGTGCGGGGACAGCCCGGGCACGGGGAAGGTGGCACGGGATCGCTTTCCT
CTGAACGCTTCTCGCTGCTCTTTGAGCCTGCAGACACCTGGGGGGATACGGGGAAAAAGCTAACTTCTGA
GACGACAACTTTGTATAGAAAAGTTGGCTCCGAATTCGCCCTTGACAGCAGAGATCCAGTTTGGTTAATT
AATTGGCTCCGGTGCCCGTCAGTGGGCAGAGCGCACATCGCCCACAGTCCCCGAGAAGTTGTGGGGAGGG
GTCGGCAATTGAACCGGTGCCTAGAGAAGGTGGCGCGGGGTAAACTGGGAAAGTGATGTCGTGTACTGGC
TCCGCCTTTTTCCCGAGGGTGGGGGAGAACCGTATATAAGTGCAGTAGTCGCCGTGAACGTTCTTTTTCG
CAACGGGTTTGCCGCCAGAACACAGGTAAGTGCCGTGTGTGGTTCCCGCGGGCCTGGCCTCTTTACGGGT
TATGGCCCTTGCGTGCCTTGAATTACTTCCACCTGGCTGCAGTACGTGATTCTTGATCCCGAGCTTCGGG
TTGGAAGTGGGTGGGAGAGTTCGAGGCCTTGCGCTTAAGGAGCCCCTTCGCCTCGTGCTTGAGTTGAGGC
CTGGCCTGGGCGCTGGGGCCGCCGCGTGCGAATCTGGTGGCACCTTCGCGCCTGTCTCGCTGCTTTCGAT
AAGTCTCTAGCCATTTAAAATTTTTGATGACCTGCTGCGACGCTTTTTTTCTGGCAAGATAGTCTTGTAA
ATGCGGGCCAAGATCTGCACACTGGTATTTCGGTTTTTGGGGCCGCGGGCGGCGACGGGGCCCGTGCGTC
CCAGCGCACATGTTCGGCGAGGCGGGGCCTGCGAGCGCGGCCACCGAGAATCGGACGGGGGTAGTCTCAA
GCTGGCCGGCCTGCTCTGGTGCCTGGCCTCGCGCCGCCGTGTATCGCCCCGCCCTGGGCGGCAAGGCTGG
CCCGGTCGGCACCAGTTGCGTGAGCGGAAAGATGGCCGCTTCCCGGCCCTGCTGCAGGGAGCTCAAAATG
GAGGACGCGGCGCTCGGGAGAGCGGGCGGGTGAGTCACCCACACAAAGGAAAAGGGCCTTTCCGTCCTCA
GCCGTCGCTTCATGTGACTCCACGGAGTACCGGGCGCCGTCCAGGCACCTCGATTAGTTCTCGAGCTTTT
GGAGTACGTCGTCTTTAGGTTGGGGGGAGGGGTTTTATGCGATGGAGTTTCCCCACACTGAGTGGGTGGA
GACTGAAGTTAGGCCAGCTTGGCACTTGATGTAATTCTCCTTGGAATTTGCCCTTTTTGAGTTTGGATCT
TGGTTCATTCTCAAGCCTCAGACAGTGGTTCAAAGTTTTTTTCTTCCATTTCAGGTGTCGTGAGAAGGGC
GAATTCGACCCAAGTTTGTACAAAAAAGCAGGCTGGATCCAGGTGCCACCATGGTGAGCGAGCTGATTAA
GGAGAACATGCACATGAAGCTGTACATGGAGGGCACCGTGAACAACCACCACTTCAAGTGCACATCCGAG
GGCGAAGGCAAGCCCTACGAGGGCACCCAGACCATGAGAATCAAGGCGGTCGAGGGCGGCCCTCTCCCCT
TCGCCTTCGACATCCTGGCTACCAGCTTCATGTACGGCAGCAAAACCTTCATCAACCACACCCAGGGCAT
CCCCGACTTCTTTAAGCAGTCCTTCCCCGAGGGCTTCACATGGGAGAGAGTCACCACATACGAAGATGGG
GGCGTGCTGACCGCTACCCAGGACACCAGCCTCCAGGACGGCTGCCTCATCTACAACGTCAAGATCAGAG
GGGTGAACTTCCCATCCAACGGCCCTGTGATGCAGAAGAAAACACTCGGCTGGGAGGCCTCCACCGAGAC
ACTGTACCCCGCTGACGGCGGCCTGGAAGGCAGAGCCGACATGGCCCTGAAGCTCGTGGGCGGGGGCCAC
CTGATCTGCAACCTTAAGACCACATACAGATCCAAGAAACCCGCTAAGAACCTCAAGATGCCCGGCGTCT
ACTATGTGGACAGGAGACTGGAAAGAATCAAGGAGGCCGACAAAGAGACATACGTCGAGCAGCACGAGGT
GGCTGTGGCCAGATACTGCGACCTCCCTAGCAAACTGGGGCACAAACTTAATTGAGAATTCTACCACCCA
GCTTTCTTGTACAAAGTGGTACGTCTCAAGACCAGAGGTCTCTGCTTGACCAGGGAGCGGGACTTTGAGG
GCCAGTTAGCGGGACTTTGAGGGCCAGTTAGCGGGACTTTGAGGGCCAGTTAGCGGGACTTTGAGGGCCA
GTTCAACCAGAAGAGACCTGTGCTTCACTCCTCAGGTGCAGGCTGCCTATCAGAAGGTGGTGGCTGGTGT
GGCCAATGCCCTGGCTCACAAATACCACTGAGATCTTTTTCCCTCTGCCAAAAATTATGGGGACATCATG
AAGCCCCTTGAGCATCTGACTTCTGGCTAATAAAGGAAATTTATTTTCATTGCAATAGTGTGTTGGAATT
TTTTGTGTCTCTCACTCGGAAGGACATATGGGAGGGCAAATCATTTAAAACATCAGAATGAGTATTTGGT
TTAGAGTTTGGCAACATATGCCCATATGCTGGCTGCCATGAACAAAGGTTGGCTATAAAGAGGTCATCAG
TATATGAAACAGCCCCCTGCTGTCCATTCCTTATTCCATAGAAAAGCCTTGACTTGAGGTTAGATTTTTT
TTATATTTTGTTTTGTGTTATTTTTTTCTTTAACATCCCTAAAATTTTCCTTACATGTTTTACTAGCCAG
ATTTTTCCTCCTCTCCTGACTACTCCCAGTCATAGCTGTCCCTCTTCTCTTATGGAGATCCCGAGCGGTG
CGTTTTTATGCTTGTAGTATTGTATAATGTTTTTAAGATCCAAGCTTCTGACCTCTTCTCTTCCTCCCAC
AGGGCCTCGAGACAATTGCATCGATGGTACCAGTGAAAGTCTGCAATGAATTCGAGTTGGCGCGCCTGTC
ATTCTAAATCTCTCTTTCAGCCTAAAGCTTTTTCCCCGTATCCCCCCAGGTGTCTGCAGGCTCAAAGAGC
AGCGAGAAGCGTTCAGAGGAAAGCGATCCCGTGCCACCTTCCCCGTGCCCGGGCTGTCCCCGCACGCTGC
CGGCTCGGGGATGCGGGGGGAGCGCCGGACCGGAGCGGAGCCCCGGGCGGCTCGCTGCTGCCCCCTAGCG
GGGGAGGGACGTAATTACATCCCTGGGGGCTTTGGGAGGGGGCTGTCCCCGTGAGCTCCCAGGCGCGCCT
GTCATTCTAAATCTCTCTTTCAGCCTAAAGCTTTTTCCCCGTATCCCCCCAGGTGTCTGCAGGCTCAAAG
AGCAGCGAGAAGCGTTCAGAGGAAAGCGATCCCGTGCCACCTTCCCCGTGCCCGGGCTGTCCCCGCACGC
TGCCGGCTCGGGGATGCGGGGGGAGCGCCGGACCGGAGCGGAGCCCCGGGCGGCTCGCTGCTGCCCCCTA
GCGGGGGAGGGACGTAATTACATCCCTGGGGGCTTTGGGGGGGGGCTGTCCCCGTGAGCTCCCAGGCGCG
CCAACTCGGTACCGTATCGATGTCGACGTTAACGCTAGTGATATCAACTTTGTATAGAAAAGTTGGCTCC
GAATTCGCCCTTGACAGCAGAGATCCAGTTTGGTTAATTAATTGGCTCCGGTGCCCGTCAGTGGGCAGAG
CGCACATCGCCCACAGTCCCCGAGAAGTTGTGGGGAGGGGTCGGCAATTGAACCGGTGCCTAGAGAAGGT
GGCGCGGGGTAAACTGGGAAAGTGATGTCGTGTACTGGCTCCGCCTTTTTCCCGAGGGTGGGGGAGAACC
GTATATAAGTGCAGTAGTCGCCGTGAACGTTCTTTTTCGCAACGGGTTTGCCGCCAGAACACAGGTAAGT
GCCGTGTGTGGTTCCCGCGGGCCTGGCCTCTTTACGGGTTATGGCCCTTGCGTGCCTTGAATTACTTCCA
CCTGGCTGCAGTACGTGATTCTTGATCCCGAGCTTCGGGTTGGAAGTGGGTGGGAGAGTTCGAGGCCTTG
CGCTTAAGGAGCCCCTTCGCCTCGTGCTTGAGTTGAGGCCTGGCCTGGGCGCTGGGGCCGCCGCGTGCGA
ATCTGGTGGCACCTTCGCGCCTGTCTCGCTGCTTTCGATAAGTCTCTAGCCATTTAAAATTTTTGATGAC
CTGCTGCGACGCTTTTTTTCTGGCAAGATAGTCTTGTAAATGCGGGCCAAGATCTGCACACTGGTATTTC
GGTTTTTGGGGCCGCGGGCGGCGACGGGGCCCGTGCGTCCCAGCGCACATGTTCGGCGAGGCGGGGCCTG
CGAGCGCGGCCACCGAGAATCGGACGGGGGTAGTCTCAAGCTGGCCGGCCTGCTCTGGTGCCTGGCCTCG
CGCCGCCGTGTATCGCCCCGCCCTGGGCGGCAAGGCTGGCCCGGTCGGCACCAGTTGCGTGAGCGGAAAG
ATGGCCGCTTCCCGGCCCTGCTGCAGGGAGCTCAAAATGGAGGACGCGGCGCTCGGGAGAGCGGGCGGGT
GAGTCACCCACACAAAGGAAAAGGGCCTTTCCGTCCTCAGCCGTCGCTTCATGTGACTCCACGGAGTACC
GGGCGCCGTCCAGGCACCTCGATTAGTTCTCGAGCTTTTGGAGTACGTCGTCTTTAGGTTGGGGGGAGGG
GTTTTATGCGATGGAGTTTCCCCACACTGAGTGGGTGGAGACTGAAGTTAGGCCAGCTTGGCACTTGATG
TAATTCTCCTTGGAATTTGCCCTTTTTGAGTTTGGATCTTGGTTCATTCTCAAGCCTCAGACAGTGGTTC
AAAGTTTTTTTCTTCCATTTCAGGTGTCGTGAGAAGGGCGAATTCGACCCAAGTTTGTACAAAAAAGCAG
GCTCGCCACCATGGTGAGCAAGGGCGAGGAGCTGTTCACCGGGGTGGTGCCCATCCTGGTCGAGCTGGAC
GGCGACGTAAACGGCCACAAGTTCAGCGTGAGGGGCGAGGGCGAGGGCGATGCCACCAACGGCAAGCTGA
CCCTGAAGTTCATCTGCACCACCGGCAAGCTGCCCGTGCCCTGGCCCACCCTCGTGACCACCCTGAGCCA
CGGCGTGCAGTGCTTCGCCCGCTACCCCGACCACATGAAGCAGCACGACTTCTTCAAGTCCGCCATGCCC
GAAGGCTACGTCCAGGAGCGCACCATCTTCTTCAAGGACGACGGCACCTACAAGACCCGCGCCGAGGTGA
AGTTCGAGGGCGACACCCTAGTGAACCGCATCGAGCTGAAGGGCGTCGACTTCAAGGAGGACGGCAACAT
CCTGGGGCACAAGCTGGAGTACAACTTCAACAGCCACAACATCTATATCATGGCCGTCAAGCAGAAGAAC
GGCATCAAGGTGAACTTCAAGATCCGCCACAACGTGGAGGACGGCAGCGTGCAGCTCGCCGACCACTACC
AGCAGAACACCCCCATCGGCGACGGCCCCGTGCTGCTGCCCGACAGCCACTACCTGAGCACCCAGTCCGT
GCTGAGCAAAGACCCCAACGAGAAGCGCGATCACATGGTCCTGCTGGAGTTCCGCACCGCCGCCGGGATC
ACTCTCGGCATGGACGAGCTGTACAAGTAATACCACCCAGCTTTCTTGTACAAAGTGGTACGCGTGAATT
CACTCCTCAGGTGCAGGCTGCCTATCAGAAGGTGGTGGCTGGTGTGGCCAATGCCCTGGCTCACAAATAC
CACTGAGATCTTTTTCCCTCTGCCAAAAATTATGGGGACATCATGAAGCCCCTTGAGCATCTGACTTCTG
GCTAATAAAGGAAATTTATTTTCATTGCAATAGTGTGTTGGAATTTTTTGTGTCTCTCACTCGGAAGGAC
ATATGGGAGGGCAAATCATTTAAAACATCAGAATGAGTATTTGGTTTAGAGTTTGGCAACATATGCCCAT
ATGCTGGCTGCCATGAACAAAGGTTGGCTATAAAGAGGTCATCAGTATATGAAACAGCCCCCTGCTGTCC
ATTCCTTATTCCATAGAAAAGCCTTGACTTGAGGTTAGATTTTTTTTATATTTTGTTTTGTGTTATTTTT
TTCTTTAACATCCCTAAAATTTTCCTTACATGTTTTACTAGCCAGATTTTTCCTCCTCTCCTGACTACTC
CCAGTCATAGCTGTCCCTCTTCTCTTATGGAGATCCCTCGACCTGCAGCCCAAGCTTGGCGTAATCATGG
TCATAGCTGTTTCCTGTGTGAAATTGTTATCCGCTCACAATTCCACACAACATACGAGCCGGAAGCATAA
AGTGTAAAGCCTGGGGTGCCTAATGAGTGAGCTAACTCACATTAATTGCGTTGCGCTCACTGCCCGCTTT
CCAGTCGGGAAACCTGTCGTGCCAGCGGATCGACAGTACTAAGCTTGGTCTAATACCCAATCTCTCGTCT
TATCCAGATGTTTTATACGCCTCTGGCCCGTGTCTCAAAATCTCTGATGTTACATTGCACAAGATAAAAT
AATATCATCATGAACAATAAAACTGTCTGCTTACATAAACAGTAATACAAGGGGTGTTATGAGCCATATT
CAACGGGAAACGTCGAGGCCGCGATTAAATTCCAACATGGATGCTGATTTATATGGGTATAAATGGGCTC
GCGATAATGTCGGGCAATCAGGTGCGACAATCTATCGCTTGTATGGGAAGCCCGATGCGCCAGAGTTGTT
TCTGAAACATGGCAAAGGTAGCGTTGCCAATGATGTTACAGATGAGATGGTCAGACTAAACTGGCTGACG
GAATTTATGCCTCTTCCGACCATCAAGCATTTTATCCGTACTCCTGATGATGCATGGTTACTCACCACTG
CGATCCCCGGAAAAACAGCATTCCAGGTATTAGAAGAATATCCTGATTCAGGTGAAAATATTGTTGATGC
GCTGGCAGTGTTCCTGCGCCGGTTGCATTCGATTCCTGTTTGTAATTGTCCTTTTAACAGCGATCGCGTA
TTTCGTCTCGCTCAGGCGCAATCACGAATGAATAACGGTTTGGTTGATGCGAGTGATTTTGATGACGAGC
GTAATGGCTGGCCTGTTGAACAAGTCTGGAAAGAAATGCATAAACTTTTGCCATTCTCACCGGATTCAGT
CGTCACTCATGGTGATTTCTCACTTGATAACCTTATTTTTGACGAGGGGAAATTAATAGGTTGTATTGAT
GTTGGACGAGTCGGAATCGCAGACCGATACCAGGATCTTGCCATCCTATGGAACTGCCTCGGTGAGTTTT
CTCCTTCATTACAGAAACGGCTTTTTCAAAAATATGGTATTGATAATCCTGATATGAATAAATTGCAGTT
TCATTTGATGCTCGATGAGTTTTTCTAATCAGAATTGGTTAATTGGTTGTAACACTGGCAGAGCATTACG
CTGACTTGACGGGACGGCGCAAGCTCATGACCAAAATCCCTTAACGTGAGTTACGCGTCGTTCCACTGAG
CGTCAGAGGTATCACTAGTATTACAGAGGTAAGTTATAACAGTCGCCTAACCC
