>Addgene plasmid #103307 | LSB-hsa-miR-193b-3p | depositor partial sequence | sequence record 195664 | hsa-miR-193b-3p target
AGCGGGACTTTGAGGGCCAGTT
