>Addgene plasmid #103307 | LSB-hsa-miR-193b-3p | addgene partial sequence | sequence record 270580 | mKate2-F 5'-ACCCGCTAAGAACCTCAAGA-3'
TCAAGGAGGCCGACAAAGAGACATACGTCGAGCAGCACGAGGTGGCTGTGGCCAGATACTGCGACCTCCC
TAGCAAACTGGGGCACAAACTTAATTGAGAATTCTACCACCCAGCTTTCTTGTACAAAGTGGTACGTCTC
AAGACCAGAGGTCTCTGCTTGACCAGGGAGCGGGACTTTGAGGGCCAGTTAGCGGGACTTTGAGGGCCAG
TTAGCGGGACTTTGAGGGCCAGTTAGCGGGACTTTGAGGGCCAGTTCAACCAGAAGAGACCTGTGCTTCA
CTCCTCAGGTGCAGGCTGCCTATCAGAAGGTGGTGGCTGGTGTGGCCAATGCCCTGGCTCACAAATACCA
CTGAGATCTTTTTCCCTCTGCCAAAAATTATGGGGACATCATGAAGCCCCTTGAGCATCTGACTTCTGGC
TAATAAAGGAAATTTATTTTCATTGCAATAGTGTGTTGGAATTTTTTGTGTCTCTCACTCGGAAGGACAT
ATGGGAGGGCAAATCATTTAAAACATCAGAATGAGTATTTGGTTTAGAGTTTGGCAACATATGCCCATAT
GCTGGCTGCCATGAACAAAGGTTGGCTATAAAGAGGTCATCAGTATATGAAACAGCCCCCTGCTGTCCAT
TCCTTA
